Addgene plasmid #25163: DNMT3B
Purpose: Bacterial expression for structure determination; may not be full ORF
Depositing lab: Cheryl Arrowsmith. Depositing organization: University of Toronto.
Backbone
  Vector backbone: pET28-MHL
  Backbone manufacturer: SGC
  Backbone size w/o insert (bp): 7325
  Vector type: Bacterial Expression
Growth in bacteria
  Bacterial resistance: Kanamycin, 50 μg/mL
  Growth temperature: 37°C
  Growth strain: DH5alpha
  Copy number: Low Copy
Gene/Insert
  Gene/Insert name: DNMT3B_18 (alt names: PDB: 3FLG; DNA (cytosine-5-)-methyltransferase 3 beta, PWWP domain; DNMT3B)
  Species: H. sapiens (human)
  Insert size (bp): 450
  Entrez Gene: DNMT3B (a.k.a. FSHD4, ICF, ICF1, M.HsaIIIB)
  Tag / fusion protein: His (N terminal on insert)
  Cloning method: Restriction Enzyme
  Sequencing primers: 5′ T7; 3′ T7-term
Terms and licenses: Academic/Nonprofit Terms; Industry Terms: Not Available to Industry
Depositor comments: PDB: 3FLG. http://www.thesgc.org/structures/3FLG/
How to cite: DNMT3B was a gift from Cheryl Arrowsmith (Addgene plasmid # 25163 ; http://n2t.net/addgene:25163 ; RRID:Addgene_25163)
