[The description below was written by a language model from this plasmid's Addgene catalogue record.]
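Description:
DNMT3B is a bacterial expression plasmid built on the pET28-MHL backbone from the Structural Genomics Consortium, made to produce a fragment of human DNA (cytosine-5-)-methyltransferase 3 beta for structure determination. The insert, designated DNMT3B_18, is about 450 bp and corresponds to the PWWP domain of the enzyme rather than the full open reading frame, as the record itself cautions. PWWP domains are chromatin-reader modules generally associated with recognition of methylated histone tails and DNA binding, and in DNMT3B the domain contributes to targeting of the de novo methyltransferase to chromatin. The fragment was introduced by restriction enzyme cloning and carries an N-terminal His tag, which allows purification of the recombinant protein by immobilised metal affinity chromatography.

The plasmid is selected with kanamycin and is listed as low copy, with a standard cloning strain used for propagation. No feature table is provided, so the promoter and other regulatory elements are not explicitly stated. However, the pET28 lineage and the use of T7 and T7-terminator sequencing primers are consistent with a T7 promoter-driven cassette, which would require a host strain supplying T7 RNA polymerase for protein production. The record likewise does not say whether a protease cleavage site lies between the tag and the domain. The depositor links the construct to a deposited crystal structure of the domain, so its main uses are producing purified PWWP domain for crystallography, biophysical characterisation or binding studies.
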