>Addgene plasmid #25163 | DNMT3B | depositor partial sequence | sequence record 11637 | Author sequence
GAGGCAGACAGTGGAGATGGAGACAGTTCAGAGTATCAGGATGGGAAGGAGTTTGGAATAGGGGACCTCG
TGTGGGGAAAGATCAAGGGCTTCTCCTGGTGGCCCGCCATGGTGGTGTCTTGGAAGGCTACCTCTAAGCG
TCAGGCCATGAGTGGCATGCGCTGGGTCCAATGGTTTGGTGACGGGAAATTCTCAGAAGTATCCGCAGAC
AAACTGGTGGCTCTGGGACTGTTCTCGCAGCATTTCAATCTGGCGACGTTTAACAAGCTGGTATCTTATC
GTAAAGCCATGTACCACGCACTGGAGAAAGCTCGCGTCCGTGCGGGTAAGACTTTCCCGTCTAGTCCGGG
TGACAGCCTGGAGGACCAGCTGAAGCCTATGCTGGAGTGGGCTCACGGGGGTTTTAAACCTACCGGAATC
GAGGGGCTGAAGCCGAATAACACCCAGCCT
