>Addgene plasmid #25163 | DNMT3B | addgene partial sequence | sequence record 31240 | 25163 with T7
AATATTTTGTTTACTTTAAGAAGGAGATATACCATGCATCATCATCATCATCACAGCAGCGGCAGAGAAA
ACTTGTATTTCCAGGGCGAGGCAGACAGTGGAGATGGAGACAGTTCAGAGTATCAGGATGGGAAGGAGTT
TGGAATAGGGGACCTCGTGTGGGGAAAGATCAAGGGCTTCTCCTGGTGGCCCGCCATGGTGGTGTCTTGG
AAGGCTACCTCTAAGCGTCAGGCCATGAGTGGCATGCGCTGGGTCCAATGGTTTGGTGACGGGAAATTCT
CAGAAGTATCCGCAGACAAACTGGTGGCTCTGGGACTGTTCTCGCAGCATTTCAATCTGGCGACGTTTAA
CAAGCTGGTATCTTATCGTAAAGCCATGTACCACGCACTGGAGAAAGCTCGCGTCCGTGCGGGTAAGACT
TTCCCGTCTAGTCCGGGTGACAGCCTGGAGGACCAGCTGAAGCCTATGCTGGAGTGGGCTCACGGGGGTT
TTAAACCTACCGGAATCGAGGGGCTGAAGCCGAATAACACCCAGCCTTGATGACGAAGCTTGCGGCCGCA
CTCGAGCACCACCACCACCACCACTGAGATCCGGCTGCTAACAAAGCCCGAAAGGAAGCTGAGTTGGCTG
CTGCCACCGCTGAGCAATAACTAGCATAACCCCTTGGGGCCTCTAAACGGGTCTTGAGGGGTTTTTTGCT
GAAAGGAGGAACTATATCCGGATTGGCGAATGGG
[124 nt withheld, positions 735-858]
CGCCGGC
